>Addgene plasmid #66869 | pBS-IT5 | depositor partial sequence | sequence record 114698 | Inntag 5
GAATTCTGGTGCCGAAAGTGACCTTTACCGTGGAAAAAGGCAGCAACGAAAAACATCTGGCCGTGCTGGT
GAAATATGAAGGCGATACCATGGCCGAAGTGGAACTGCGCGAACATGGCAGCGATGAATGGGTGGCCATG
ACCAAAGGCGAAGGCGGCGTGTGGACCTTTGATAGCGAAGAACCGCTGCAGGGCCCGTTTAACTTTCGCT
TTCTGACCGAAAAAGGCATGAAAAACGTGTTTGATGATGTGGTGCCGGAAAAATATACCATTGGCGCCAC
CTATGCCCCGGAAGAACAGTCGAC
