>Addgene plasmid #66869 | pBS-IT5 | addgene partial sequence | sequence record 117618 | T7 5'-TAATACGACTCACTATAGGG-3'
TTCTTCCGGGGCATAGGTGGCGCCAATGGTATATTTTTCCGGCACCACATCATCAAACACGTTTTTCATG
CCTTTTTCGGTCAGAAAGCGAAAGTTAAACGGGCCCTGCAGCGGTTCTTCGCTATCAAAGGTCCACACGC
CGCCTTCGCCTTTGGTCATGGCCACCCATTCATCGCTGCCATGTTCGCGCAGTTCCACTTCGGCCATGGT
ATCGCCTTCATATTTCACCAGCACGGCCAGATGTTTTTCGTTGCTGCCTTTTTCCACGGTAAAGGTCACT
TTCGGCACCAGAATTCCTGCAGCCCGGGGGATCCACTAGTTCTAGAGCGGCCGCCACCGCGGTGGAGCTC
CAGCTTTTGTTCCCTTTAGTGAGGGTTAATTGCGCGCTTGGCGTAATCATGGTCATAGCTGTTTCCTGTG
TGAAATTGTTATCCGCTCACAATTCCACACAACATACGAGCCGGAAGCATAAAGTGTAAAGCCTGGGGTG
CCTAATGAGTGAGCTAACTCACATTAATTGCGTTGCGCTCACTGCCCGCTTTCCAGTCGGGAAACCTGTC
GTGCCAGCTGCATTAATGAATCGGCCAACGCGCGGGGAGAGGCGGTTTGCGTATTGGGCGCTCTTCCGCT
TCCTCGCTCACTGACTCGCTGCGCTCGGTCGTTCGGCTGCGGCGAGCGGTATCAGCTCACTCAAAGGCGG
TAATACGGTTATCCACAGAATCAGGGGATAACGCAGGAAAGAACATGTGAGCAAAAGGCCAGCAA
