>Addgene plasmid #66869 | pBS-IT5 | addgene partial sequence | sequence record 117827 | M13-Rev 5'-CAGGAAACAGCTATGACC-3'
AAGGGAACAAAAGCTGGAGCTCCACCGCGGTGGCGGCCGCTCTAGAACTAGTGGATCCCCCGGGCTGCAG
GAATTCTGGTGCCGAAAGTGACCTTTACCGTGGAAAAAGGCAGCAACGAAAAACATCTGGCCGTGCTGGT
GAAATATGAAGGCGATACCATGGCCGAAGTGGAACTGCGCGAACATGGCAGCGATGAATGGGTGGCCATG
ACCAAAGGCGAAGGCGGCGTGTGGACCTTTGATAGCGAAGAACCGCTGCAGGGCCCGTTTAACTTTCGCT
TTCTGACCGAAAAAGGCATGAAAAACGTGTTTGATGATGTGGTGCCGGAAAAATATACCATTGGCGCCAC
CTATGCCCCGGAAGAACAGTCGACCTCGAGGGGGGGCCCGGTACCCAATTCGCCCTATAGTGAGTCGTAT
TACGCGCGCTCACTGGCCGTCGTTTTACAACGTCGTGACTGGGAAAACCCTGGCGTTACCCAACTTAATC
GCCTTGCAGCACATCCCCCTTTCGCCAGCTGGCGTAATAGCGAAGAGGCCCGCACCGATCGCCCTTCCCA
ACAGTTGCGCAGCCTGAATGGCGAATGGG
[124 nt withheld, positions 590-713]
C
[82 nt withheld, positions 715-796]
