[The description below was written by a language model from this plasmid's Addgene catalogue record.]
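Description:
pBS-IT5 is a small bacterial cloning plasmid of 3229 bp built on pBluescript II SK+, serving as a source template for the Inntag 5 (IT5) epitope coding sequence. It is maintained in E. coli as a high-copy plasmid under ampicillin selection. As a pBluescript derivative, it would be expected to carry the standard features of that backbone, such as a pUC-type origin, an f1 phage origin and a polylinker within the lacZα region flanked by phage promoters. No feature table is provided with the record, however, so these elements are not confirmed individually.

The insert is a 288 bp fragment encoding Inntag 5, derived from a protein of the timothy grass Phleum pratense whose structure is deposited as PDB entry 1WHP. It sits between the EcoRI and SalI sites of the polylinker. Both sites remain intact, so the tag cassette can be excised by restriction digestion or amplified by PCR for transfer into other vectors. Inntags are described as small, self-structured epitopes designed for innocuous protein tagging: compact folded domains meant to be fused to a protein of interest while disturbing its function as little as possible.

The record does not state a dedicated promoter, fusion partner or expression context for the insert. The plasmid is therefore best understood as a storage and subcloning vehicle for building IT5-tagged fusion constructs, rather than as an expression vector in its own right. The record also does not describe the antibodies or detection reagents used with the tag.
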