Addgene plasmid #66869: pBS-IT5
Purpose: Inntag 5: a small self-structured epitope aimed at innocuous protein tagging
Depositing lab: Marti Aldea. Depositing organization: Institut de Biologia Molecular de Barcelona (IBMB-CSIC). Publication: Inntags: small self-structured epitopes for innocuous protein tagging. Georgieva MV, Yahya G, Codo L, Ortiz R, Teixido L, Claros J, Jara R, Jara M, Iborra A, Gelpi JL, Gallego C, Orozco M, Aldea M. Nat Methods. 2015 Aug 31. doi: 10.1038/nmeth.3556. PubMed 26322837.
Backbone
  Vector backbone: pBluescript II SK+
  Total vector size (bp): 3229
Growth in bacteria
  Bacterial resistance: Ampicillin, 100 μg/mL
  Growth temperature: 37°C
  Growth strain: DH5alpha
  Copy number: High Copy
Gene/Insert
  Gene/Insert name: Inntag 5 (alt name: PDB_ID 1WHP)
  Species: Phleum pratense
  Insert size (bp): 288
  Cloning method: Restriction Enzyme; 5′ cloning site EcoRI (not destroyed); 3′ cloning site SalI (not destroyed)
  Sequencing primers: 5′ GTTGTG TGGAATTGTGAGCG
Terms and licenses: Academic/Nonprofit Terms; Industry Terms: Not Available to Industry
How to cite: pBS-IT5 was a gift from Marti Aldea (Addgene plasmid # 66869 ; http://n2t.net/addgene:66869 ; RRID:Addgene_66869)
